Addgene plasmid #104669: pUG-UBC3
Purpose: Cloning Module
Depositing lab: Marco Trujillo. Depositing organization: Leibniz Institute of Plant Biochemistry (IPB). Publication: UbiGate: a synthetic biology toolbox to analyse ubiquitination. Kowarschik K, Hoehenwarter W, Marillonnet S, Trujillo M. New Phytol. 2018 Mar;217(4):1749-1763. doi: 10.1111/nph.14900. Epub 2017 Nov 30. PubMed 29194629.
Backbone
  Vector backbone: pICH41308
  Backbone manufacturer: self-made
  Backbone size w/o insert (bp): 2251
  Vector type: Synthetic Biology
Growth in bacteria
  Bacterial resistance: Spectinomycin, 50 μg/mL
  Growth temperature: 37°C
  Growth strain: DH5alpha
  Copy number: High Copy
Gene/Insert
  Gene/Insert name: AtUBC3 (alt name: AT5G62540)
  Species: A. thaliana (mustard weed)
  Mutation: BpiI/BsaI sites removed by point-mutation
  Entrez Gene: UBC3 (a.k.a. AT5G62540, K19B1.15, K19B1_15, ubiquitin-conjugating enzyme 3)
  Cloning method: Restriction Enzyme; 5′ cloning site BpiI (destroyed during cloning); 3′ cloning site BpiI (destroyed during cloning)
  Sequencing primers: 5′ moclof, agcgaggaagcggaagagcg; 3′ moclor, gccacctgacgtctaagaaacc
Terms and licenses: Academic/Nonprofit Terms; Industry Terms: Not Available to Industry
Depositor comments: release insert with BsaI and clone to Level 1 cloning vector
How to cite: pUG-UBC3 was a gift from Marco Trujillo (Addgene plasmid # 104669 ; http://n2t.net/addgene:104669 ; RRID:Addgene_104669)
