[The description below was written by a language model from this plasmid's Addgene catalogue record and the feature table of its GenBank file.]
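Description:
pUG-UBC3 is a level 0 cloning module from the UbiGate toolbox, a Golden Gate/modular cloning system for assembling constructs used to analyse ubiquitination. It is built on the small pICH41308 backbone and is classed as a synthetic biology vector for propagation in E. coli rather than an expression plasmid in its own right. The 2703 bp circular plasmid replicates from a high-copy ColE1/pUC-type origin. Selection is with spectinomycin through the aadA gene, which encodes an aminoglycoside adenylyltransferase that also confers streptomycin resistance. An AmpR (bla) promoter is annotated a short distance upstream of aadA, although the record does not say whether it drives the marker.

The insert is the Arabidopsis thaliana gene UBC3 (AT5G62540), which encodes ubiquitin-conjugating enzyme 3, an E2 enzyme of the ubiquitination cascade. Internal BpiI and BsaI recognition sites were removed by point mutation so that the sequence is compatible with type IIS assembly. The fragment was introduced through BpiI sites that were destroyed during cloning. According to the depositor, it is released with BsaI for transfer into a level 1 cloning vector, where it would be joined to other parts such as promoters, tags and terminators supplied by other modules. The record lists no promoter, tag or terminator associated with the insert in this plasmid.

The feature table annotates only backbone elements (origin, resistance cassette and standard primer-binding sites). The UBC3 insert itself is not annotated, but it presumably lies in the unannotated region between the origin-proximal and pBR322-type primer sites.
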