LOCUS       Exported 2703 bp ds-DNA circular SYN 13-MAY-2021
DEFINITION  Cloning Module.
ACCESSION   .
VERSION     .
KEYWORDS    pUG-UBC3
SOURCE      synthetic DNA construct
  ORGANISM  synthetic DNA construct
REFERENCE   1 (bases 1 to 2703)
  AUTHORS   Kowarschik K, Hoehenwarter W, Marillonnet S, Trujillo M
  TITLE     UbiGate: a synthetic biology toolbox to analyse ubiquitination.
  JOURNAL   New Phytol. 2018 Mar;217(4):1749-1763. doi: 10.1111/nph.14900. Epub
            2017 Nov 30.
  PUBMED    29194629
REFERENCE   2 (bases 1 to 2703)
  AUTHORS   .
  TITLE     Direct Submission
  JOURNAL   Exported May 13, 2021 from SnapGene Server 1.1.58
            http://www.snapgene.com
FEATURES             Location/Qualifiers
     source          1..2703
                     /organism="synthetic DNA construct"
                     /mol_type="other DNA"
     primer_bind     99..118
                     /label=pBR322ori-F
                     /note="pBR322 origin, forward primer"
     primer_bind     352..369
                     /label=L4440
                     /note="L4440 vector, forward primer"
     primer_bind     complement(939..957)
                     /label=pBRforEco
                     /note="pBR322 vectors, upsteam of EcoRI site, forward
                     primer"
     promoter        1025..1129
                     /gene="bla"
                     /label=AmpR promoter
     CDS             1351..2142
                     /codon_start=1
                     /gene="aadA"
                     /product="aminoglycoside adenylyltransferase (Murphy,
                     1985)"
                     /label=SmR
                     /note="confers resistance to spectinomycin and
                     streptomycin"
                     /translation="MREAVIAEVSTQLSEVVGVIERHLEPTLLAVHLYGSAVDGGLKPH
                     SDIDLLVTVTVRLDETTRRALINDLLETSASPGESEILRAVEVTIVVHDDIIPWRYPAK
                     RELQFGEWQRNDILAGIFEPATIDIDLAILLTKAREHSVALVGPAAEELFDPVPEQDLF
                     EALNETLTLWNSPPDWAGDERNVVLTLSRIWYSAVTGKIAPKDVAADWAMERLPAQYQP
                     VILEARQAYLGQEEDRLASRADQLEEFVHYVKGEITKVVGK"
     rep_origin      2313..198
                     /direction=RIGHT
                     /label=ori
                     /note="high-copy-number ColE1/pMB1/pBR322/pUC origin of
                     replication"
ORIGIN
        1 ctatgagaaa gcgccacgct tcccgaaggg agaaaggcgg acaggtatcc ggtaagcggc
       61 agggtcggaa caggagagcg cacgagggag cttccagggg gaaacgcctg gtatctttat
      121 agtcctgtcg ggtttcgcca cctctgactt gagcgtcgat ttttgtgatg ctcgtcaggg
      181 gggcggagcc tatggaaaaa cgccagcaac gcggcctttt tacggttcct ggccttttgc
      241 tggccttttg ctcacatgtt ctttcctgcg ttatcccctg attctgtgga taaccgtatt
      301 accgcctttg agtgagctga taccgctcgc cgcagccgaa cgaccgagcg cagcgagtca
      361 gtgagcgagg aagcggaaga gcgcccaata cgcaaaccgc ctctccccgc gcgttggccg
      421 attcattaat cactctgtgg tctcaaatga caactccagc aaaaaagaga ctgatgtggg
      481 atttcaagag actgcagaaa gatcctcctg tgggaataag tggagctcca caagataaca
      541 atatcatgca ttggaatgct ctcatctttg gacctgagga cactccatgg gatggaggta
      601 ctttcaagtt gactcttcac ttcaccgagg attatccgaa caaacccccg attgttcggt
      661 ttgtttcacg gatgtttcat ccaaacattt atgctgatgg aagcatttgc ttggatatct
      721 tgcaaaacca gtggagcccc atctacgacg ttgctgcagt tctcacatca attcagtctt
      781 tgctctgtga cccaaaccct gactcaccag cgaacgcaga ggctgcaagg ttgttcagtg
      841 agaataaaag agaatataac aggaaagtaa tcgagatcgt ggagcagagc tatgtataag
      901 ctttgagacc acgaagtggc tcttcagtgg acgaaagggc ctcgtgatac gcctattttt
      961 ataggttaat gtcatgataa taatggtttc ttagacgtca ggtggcactt ttcggggaaa
     1021 tgtgcgcgga acccctattt gtttattttt ctaaatacat tcaaatatgt atccgctcat
     1081 gagacaataa ccctgataaa tgcttcaata atattgaaaa aggaagagta tgcgctcacg
     1141 caactggtcc agaaccttga ccgaacgcag cggtggtaac ggcgcagtgg cggttttcat
     1201 ggcttgttat gactgttttt ttttggggta cagtctatgc ctcgggcatc caagcagcaa
     1261 gcgcgttacg ccgtgggtcg atgtttgatg ttatggagca gcaacgatgt tacgcagcag
     1321 ggcagtcgcc ctaaaacaaa gttaaacatc atgagggaag cggtgatcgc cgaagtatcg
     1381 actcaactat cagaggtagt tggcgtcatc gagcgccatc tcgaaccgac gttgctggcc
     1441 gtacatttgt acggctccgc agtggatggc ggcctgaagc cacacagcga tattgatttg
     1501 ctggttacgg tgaccgtaag gcttgatgaa acaacgcggc gagctttgat caacgacctt
     1561 ttggaaactt cggcttcccc tggagagagc gagattctcc gcgctgtaga agtcaccatt
     1621 gttgtgcacg acgacatcat tccgtggcgt tatccagcta agcgcgaact gcaatttgga
     1681 gaatggcagc gcaatgacat tcttgcaggt atcttcgagc cagccacgat cgacattgat
     1741 ctggctatct tgctgacaaa agcaagagaa catagcgttg ccttggtagg tccagcggcg
     1801 gaggaactct ttgatccggt tcctgaacag gatctatttg aggcgctaaa tgaaacctta
     1861 acgctatgga actcgccgcc cgactgggct ggcgatgagc gaaatgtagt gcttacgttg
     1921 tcccgcattt ggtacagcgc agtaaccggc aaaatcgcgc cgaaggatgt cgctgccgac
     1981 tgggcaatgg agcgcctgcc ggcccagtat cagcccgtca tacttgaagc tagacaggct
     2041 tatcttggac aagaagaaga tcgcttggcc tcgcgcgcag atcagttgga agaatttgtc
     2101 cattacgtaa aaggcgagat caccaaggta gtcggcaaat aactgtcaga ccaagtttac
     2161 tcatatatac tttagattga tttaaaactt catttttaat ttaaaaggat ctaggtgaag
     2221 atcctttttg ataatctcat gaccaaaatc ccttaacgtg agttttcgtt ccactgagcg
     2281 tcagaccccg tagaaaagat caaaggatct tcttgagatc ctttttttct gcgcgtaatc
     2341 tgctgcttgc aaacaaaaaa accaccgcta ccagcggtgg tttgtttgcc ggatcaagag
     2401 ctaccaactc tttttccgaa ggtaactggc ttcagcagag cgcagatacc aaatactgtt
     2461 cttctagtgt agccgtagtt aggccaccac ttcaagaact ctgtagcacc gcctacatac
     2521 ctcgctctgc taatcctgtt accagtggct gctgccagtg gcgataagtc gtgtcttacc
     2581 gggttggact caagacgata gttaccggat aaggcgcagc ggtcgggctg aacggggggt
     2641 tcgtgcacac agcccagctt ggagcgaacg acctacaccg aactgagata cctacagcgt
     2701 gag
//
